>Addgene plasmid #170130 | pSpG-PPE | addgene full sequence | sequence record 333605 | Addgene NGS Result
GAGCTCGGTACCTGACCCGGTCGTGCCCCTCTCTAGAGATAATGAGCATTGCATGTCTAAGTTATAAAAA
ATTACCACATATTTTTTTTGTCACACTTGTTTGAAGTGCAGTTTATCTATCTTTATACATATATTTAAAC
TTTACTCTACGAATAATATAATCTATAGTACTACAATAATATCAGTGTTTTAGAGAATCATATAAATGAA
CAGTTAGACATGGTCTAAAGGACAATTGAGTATTTTGACAACAGGACTCTACAGTTTTATCTTTTTAGTG
TGCATGTGTTCTCCTTTTTTTTTGCAAATAGCTTCACCTATATAATACTTCATCCATTTTATTAGTACAT
CCATTTAGGGTTTAGGGTTAATGGTTTTTATAGACTAATTTTTTTAGTACATCTATTTTATTCTATTTTA
GCCTCTAAATTAAGAAAACTAAAACTCTATTTTAGTTTTTTTATTTAATAATTTAGATATAAAATAGAAT
AAAATAAAGTGACTAAAAATTAAACAAATACCCTTTAAGAAATTAAAAAAACTAAGGAAACATTTTTCTT
GTTTCGAGTAGATAATGCCAGCCTGTTAAACGCCGTCGACGAGTCTAACGGACACCAACCAGCGAACCAG
CAGCGTCGCGTCGGGCCAAGCGAAGCAGACGGCACGGCATCTCTGTCGCTGCCTCTGGACCCCTCTCGAT
CGAGAGTTCCGCTCCACCGTTGGACTTGCTCCGCTGTCGGCATCCAGAAATTGCGTGGCGGAGCGGCAGA
CGTGAGCCGGCACGGCAGGCGGCCTCCTCCTCCTCTCACGGCACCGGCAGCTACGGGGGATTCCTTTCCC
ACCGCTCCTTCGCTTTCCCTTCCTCGCCCGCCGTAATAAATAGACACCCCCTCCACACCCTCTTTCCCCA
ACCTCGTGTTGTTCGGAGCGCACACACACACAACCAGATCTCCCCCAAATCCACCCGTCGGCACCTCCGC
TTCAAGGTACGCCGCTCGTCCTCCCCCCCCCCCCCTCTCTACCTTCTCTAGATCGGCGTTCCGGTCCATG
GTTAGGGCCCGGTAGTTCTACTTCTGTTCATGTTTGTGTTAGATCCGTGTTTGTGTTAGATCCGTGCTGC
TAGCGTTCGTACACGGATGCGACCTGTACGTCAGACACGTTCTGATTGCTAACTTGCCAGTGTTTCTCTT
TGGGGAATCCTGGGATGGCTCTAGCCGTTCCGCAGACGGGATCGATTTCATGATTTTTTTTGTTTCGTTG
CATAGGGTTTGGTTTGCCCTTTTCCTTTATTTCAATATATGCCGTGCACTTGTTTGTCGGGTCATCTTTT
CATGCTTTTTTTTGTCTTGGTTGTGATGATGTGGTCTGGTTGGGCGGTCGTTCTAGATCGGAGTAGAATT
AATTCTGTTTCAAACTACCTGGTGGATTTATTAATTTTGGATCTGTATGTGTGTGCCATACATATTCATA
GTTACGAATTGAAGATGATGGATGGAAATATCGATCTAGGATAGGTATACATGTTGATGCGGGTTTTACT
GATGCATATACAGAGATGCTTTTTGTTCGCTTGGTTGTGATGATGTGGTGTGGTTGGGCGGTCGTTCATT
CGTTCTAGATCGGAGTAGAATACTGTTTCAAACTACCTGGTGTATTTATTAATTTTGGAACTGTATGTGT
GTGTCATACATCTTCATAGTTACGAGTTTAAGATGGATGGAAATATCGATCTAGGATAGGTATACATGTT
GATGTGGGTTTTACTGATGCATATACATGATGGCATATGCAGCATCTATTCATATGCTCTAACCTTGAGT
ACCTATCTATTATAATAAACAAGTATGTTTTATAATTATTTTGATCTTGATATACTTGGATGATGGCATA
TGCAGCAGCTATATGTGGATTTTTTTAGCCCTGCCTTCATACGCTATTTATTTGCTTGGTACTGTTTCTT
TTGTCGATGCTCACCCTGTTGTTTGGTGTTACTTCTGCAAAGCTTGTCGACGGATCCATGCCAAAGAAGA
AGAGGAAGGTTCTTAAGGACAAGAAGTACTCGATCGGCCTCGACATCGGGACGAACTCAGTTGGCTGGGC
CGTGATCACCGACGAGTACAAGGTGCCCTCTAAGAAGTTCAAGGTCCTGGGGAACACCGACCGCCATTCC
ATCAAGAAGAACCTCATCGGCGCTCTCCTGTTCGACAGCGGGGAGACCGCTGAGGCTACGAGGCTCAAGA
GAACCGCTAGGCGCCGGTACACGAGAAGGAAGAACAGGATCTGCTACCTCCAAGAGATTTTCTCCAACGA
GATGGCCAAGGTTGACGATTCATTCTTCCACCGCCTGGAGGAGTCTTTCCTCGTGGAGGAGGATAAGAAG
CACGAGCGGCATCCCATCTTCGGCAACATCGTGGACGAGGTTGCCTACCACGAGAAGTACCCTACGATCT
ACCATCTGCGGAAGAAGCTCGTGGACTCCACCGATAAGGCGGACCTCAGACTGATCTACCTCGCTCTGGC
CCACATGATCAAGTTCCGCGGCCATTTCCTGATCGAGGGGGATCTCAACCCAGACAACAGCGATGTTGAC
AAGCTGTTCATCCAACTCGTGCAGACCTACAACCAACTCTTCGAGGAGAACCCGATCAACGCCTCTGGCG
TGGACGCGAAGGCTATCCTGTCCGCGAGGCTCTCGAAGTCCAGGAGGCTGGAGAACCTGATCGCTCAGCT
CCCAGGCGAGAAGAAGAACGGCCTGTTCGGGAACCTCATCGCTCTCAGCCTGGGGCTCACCCCGAACTTC
AAGTCGAACTTCGATCTCGCTGAGGACGCCAAGCTGCAACTCTCCAAGGACACCTACGACGATGACCTCG
ATAACCTCCTGGCCCAGATCGGCGATCAATACGCGGACCTGTTCCTCGCTGCCAAGAACCTGTCGGACGC
CATCCTCCTGTCAGATATCCTCCGCGTGAACACCGAGATCACGAAGGCTCCACTCTCTGCCTCCATGATC
AAGCGCTACGACGAGCACCATCAGGATCTGACCCTCCTGAAGGCGCTGGTCCGCCAACAGCTCCCGGAGA
AGTACAAGGAGATTTTCTTCGATCAGTCGAAGAACGGCTACGCTGGGTACATCGACGGCGGGGCCTCACA
AGAGGAGTTCTACAAGTTCATCAAGCCAATCCTGGAGAAGATGGACGGCACGGAGGAGCTCCTGGTGAAG
CTCAACAGGGAGGACCTCCTGCGGAAGCAGAGAACCTTCGATAACGGCAGCATCCCCCACCAAATCCATC
TCGGGGAGCTGCACGCCATCCTGAGAAGGCAAGAGGACTTCTACCCTTTCCTCAAGGATAACCGGGAGAA
GATCGAGAAGATCCTGACCTTCAGAATCCCATACTACGTCGGCCCTCTCGCGCGGGGGAACTCAAGATTC
GCTTGGATGACCCGCAAGTCTGAGGAGACCATCACGCCGTGGAACTTCGAGGAGGTGGTGGACAAGGGCG
CTAGCGCTCAGTCGTTCATCGAGAGGATGACCAACTTCGACAAGAACCTGCCCAACGAGAAGGTGCTCCC
TAAGCACTCGCTCCTGTACGAGTACTTCACCGTCTACAACGAGCTCACGAAGGTGAAGTACGTCACCGAG
GGCATGCGCAAGCCAGCGTTCCTGTCCGGGGAGCAGAAGAAGGCTATCGTGGACCTCCTGTTCAAGACCA
ACCGGAAGGTCACGGTTAAGCAACTCAAGGAGGACTACTTCAAGAAGATCGAGTGCTTCGATTCGGTCGA
GATCAGCGGCGTTGAGGACCGCTTCAACGCCAGCCTCGGGACCTACCACGATCTCCTGAAGATCATCAAG
GATAAGGACTTCCTGGACAACGAGGAGAACGAGGATATCCTGGAGGACATCGTGCTGACCCTCACGCTGT
TCGAGGACAGGGAGATGATCGAGGAGCGCCTGAAGACGTACGCCCATCTCTTCGATGACAAGGTCATGAA
GCAACTCAAGCGCCGGAGATACACCGGCTGGGGGAGGCTGTCCCGCAAGCTCATCAACGGCATCCGGGAC
AAGCAGTCCGGGAAGACCATCCTCGACTTCCTCAAGAGCGATGGCTTCGCCAACAGGAACTTCATGCAAC
TGATCCACGATGACAGCCTCACCTTCAAGGAGGATATCCAAAAGGCTCAAGTGAGCGGCCAGGGGGACTC
GCTGCACGAGCATATCGCGAACCTCGCTGGCTCCCCCGCGATCAAGAAGGGCATCCTCCAGACCGTGAAG
GTTGTGGACGAGCTCGTGAAGGTCATGGGCCGGCACAAGCCTGAGAACATCGTCATCGAGATGGCCAGAG
AGAACCAAACCACGCAGAAGGGGCAAAAGAACTCTAGGGAGCGCATGAAGCGCATCGAGGAGGGCATCAA
GGAGCTGGGGTCCCAAATCCTCAAGGAGCACCCAGTGGAGAACACCCAACTGCAGAACGAGAAGCTCTAC
CTGTACTACCTCCAGAACGGCAGGGATATGTACGTGGACCAAGAGCTGGATATCAACCGCCTCAGCGATT
ACGACGTCGATGCCATCGTTCCCCAGTCTTTCCTGAAGGATGACTCCATCGACAACAAGGTCCTCACCAG
GTCGGACAAGAACCGCGGCAAGTCAGATAACGTTCCATCTGAGGAGGTCGTTAAGAAGATGAAGAACTAC
TGGAGGCAGCTCCTGAACGCCAAGCTGATCACGCAAAGGAAGTTCGACAACCTCACCAAGGCTGAGAGAG
GCGGGCTCTCAGAGCTGGACAAGGCCGGCTTCATCAAGCGGCAGCTGGTCGAGACCAGACAAATCACGAA
GCACGTTGCGCAAATCCTCGACTCTCGGATGAACACGAAGTACGATGAGAACGACAAGCTGATCAGGGAG
GTTAAGGTGATCACCCTGAAGTCTAAGCTCGTCTCCGACTTCAGGAAGGATTTCCAGTTCTACAAGGTTC
GCGAGATCAACAACTACCACCATGCCCATGACGCTTACCTCAACGCTGTGGTCGGCACCGCTCTGATCAA
GAAGTACCCAAAGCTGGAGTCCGAGTTCGTGTACGGGGACTACAAGGTTTACGATGTGCGCAAGATGATC
GCCAAGTCGGAGCAAGAGATCGGCAAGGCTACCGCCAAGTACTTCTTCTACTCAAACATCATGAACTTCT
TCAAGACCGAGATCACGCTGGCCAACGGCGAGATCCGGAAGAGACCGCTCATCGAGACCAACGGCGAGAC
GGGGGAGATCGTGTGGGACAAGGGCAGGGATTTCGCGACCGTCCGCAAGGTTCTCTCCATGCCCCAGGTG
AACATCGTCAAGAAGACCGAGGTCCAAACGGGCGGGTTCTCAAAGGAGTCTATCCTGCCTAAGCGGAACA
GCGACAAGCTCATCGCCAGAAAGAAGGACTGGGACCCAAAGAAGTACGGCGGGTTCCTCTGGCCTACCGT
GGCCTACTCGGTCCTGGTTGTGGCGAAGGTTGAGAAGGGCAAGTCCAAGAAGCTCAAGAGCGTGAAGGAG
CTCCTGGGGATCACCATCATGGAGAGGTCCAGCTTCGAGAAGAACCCAATCGACTTCCTGGAGGCCAAGG
GCTACAAGGAGGTGAAGAAGGACCTGATCATCAAGCTCCCGAAGTACTCTCTCTTCGAGCTGGAGAACGG
CAGGAAGAGAATGCTGGCTTCCGCTAAGCAGCTCCAGAAGGGGAACGAGCTCGCGCTGCCAAGCAAGTAC
GTGAACTTCCTCTACCTGGCTTCCCACTACGAGAAGCTCAAGGGCAGCCCGGAGGACAACGAGCAAAAGC
AGCTGTTCGTCGAGCAGCACAAGCATTACCTCGACGAGATCATCGAGCAAATCTCCGAGTTCAGCAAGCG
CGTGATCCTCGCCGACGCGAACCTGGATAAGGTCCTCTCCGCCTACAACAAGCACCGGGACAAGCCCATC
AGAGAGCAAGCGGAGAACATCATCCATCTCTTCACCCTGACGAACCTCGGCGCTCCTGCTGCTTTCAAGT
ACTTCGACACCACGATCGATCGGAAGCAATACAGGTCCACGAAGGAGGTCCTGGACGCGACCCTCATCCA
CCAGTCGATCACCGGCCTGTACGAGACGAGGATCGACCTCTCACAACTCGGCGGGGATAAGAGACCCGCA
GCAACCAAGAAGGCAGGGCAAGCAAAGAAGAAGAAGACGCGTAGCGGAGGATCTTCCGGAGGATCTAGCG
GCTCCGAGACACCAGGAACATCCGAAAGCGCTACACCAGAATCTAGCGGAGGCTCTTCCGGAGGATCTAG
GCCTACCCTCAACATCGAGGATGAGTATCGCCTCCACGAAACCTCCAAAGAACCGGACGTGTCCCTCGGC
AGCACATGGCTCAGCGACTTCCCACAAGCGTGGGCCGAAACCGGCGGCATGGGCCTCGCCGTCCGCCAAG
CCCCACTCATTATCCCGCTGAAGGCGACCTCCACACCGGTGTCCATCAAGCAGTACCCGATGAGCCAAGA
GGCGAGGCTCGGGATTAAGCCGCACATTCAGCGCCTCCTCGATCAAGGCATTCTCGTGCCGTGCCAATCC
CCGTGGAATACACCACTCCTCCCGGTCAAAAAGCCGGGCACCAACGACTATCGCCCGGTCCAAGATCTCC
GCGAGGTCAACAAGCGCGTGGAAGACATCCACCCGACCGTCCCGAACCCGTATAATCTGCTCTCCGGGCT
CCCACCATCCCACCAGTGGTATACAGTGCTGGACCTCAAAGACGCCTTCTTCTGTCTCCGCCTCCACCCA
ACAAGCCAGCCGCTCTTCGCCTTCGAGTGGCGCGACCCGGAGATGGGCATCTCCGGCCAACTGACATGGA
CACGCCTCCCGCAAGGCTTCAAGAACAGCCCGACACTCTTCAACGAGGCGCTCCATAGGGACCTCGCGGA
TTTTCGCATCCAGCATCCGGACCTCATCCTCCTCCAGTATGTGGATGATCTCCTCCTCGCCGCGACCTCC
GAGCTGGATTGTCAACAAGGCACACGCGCGCTCCTCCAAACACTCGGGAACCTCGGCTATCGCGCGTCCG
CGAAAAAGGCCCAAATCTGCCAGAAGCAAGTGAAGTACCTCGGGTATCTGCTCAAGGAAGGCCAACGCTG
GCTCACCGAAGCGCGCAAAGAAACAGTGATGGGGCAACCGACACCGAAAACACCACGCCAGCTGCGCGAG
TTTCTCGGCAAAGCCGGCTTCTGTCGCCTCTTCATCCCGGGCTTTGCCGAGATGGCCGCGCCACTCTACC
CACTCACCAAGCCGGGCACACTGTTTAACTGGGGGCCGGATCAGCAGAAAGCCTACCAAGAGATCAAACA
AGCGCTCCTCACCGCCCCAGCGCTCGGGCTCCCAGATCTCACAAAGCCGTTCGAGCTGTTCGTCGATGAG
AAGCAAGGCTACGCGAAGGGCGTGCTCACACAGAAGCTCGGCCCGTGGAGGAGGCCAGTGGCCTATCTCT
CCAAAAAACTCGATCCAGTGGCCGCCGGCTGGCCACCGTGTCTGCGCATGGTCGCCGCGATTGCCGTGCT
CACAAAGGATGCCGGCAAACTCACAATGGGCCAGCCGCTGGTGATCCTCGCGCCACATGCCGTGGAAGCC
CTCGTCAAACAGCCGCCGGATAGGTGGCTCTCCAATGCGCGCATGACCCATTACCAAGCGCTCCTCCTCG
ACACCGATCGCGTCCAGTTCGGCCCAGTGGTCGCCCTCAATCCGGCGACACTGCTGCCACTCCCAGAGGA
GGGCCTCCAACACAACTGTCTGGATATTCTCGCGGAAGCGCATGGCACAAGGCCAGACCTCACAGATCAA
CCGCTCCCGGATGCGGATCACACATGGTATACCGACGGCTCCTCTCTGCTCCAAGAGGGCCAAAGGAAAG
CCGGCGCCGCGGTGACCACAGAAACAGAAGTGATCTGGGCCAAGGCCCTCCCAGCCGGCACATCCGCGCA
AAGGGCGGAACTCATCGCGCTCACACAAGCCCTCAAGATGGCCGAGGGCAAGAAGCTCAACGTCTACACA
GACTCCCGCTATGCCTTCGCCACCGCCCACATTCACGGCGAAATCTATAGGAGGCGCGGCTGGCTCACAA
GCGAGGGGAAGGAGATCAAGAACAAGGATGAGATCCTCGCGCTGCTCAAGGCCCTCTTTCTCCCGAAGCG
CCTCTCCATCATCCACTGTCCGGGCCACCAAAAGGGGCACTCCGCGGAAGCGAGGGGCAATAGGATGGCC
GATCAAGCCGCGCGCAAAGCCGCGATTACCGAAACCCCAGACACATCCACCCTCCTCATCGAAAACTCCT
CCCCACCGAAGAAGAAAAGGAAGGTGTGAGAATTCGGTACGCTGAAATCACCAGTCTCTCTCTACAAATC
TATCTCTCTCTATTTTCTCCATAAATAATGTGTGAGTAGTTTCCCGATAAGGGAAATTAGGGTTCTTATA
GGGTTTCGCTCATGTGTTGAGCATATAAGAAACCCTTAGTATGTATTTGTATTTGTAAAATACTTCTATC
AATAAAATTTCTAATTCCTAAAACCAAAATCCAGTACTAAAATCCAGATCTCCTAAAGTCCCTATAGATC
TTTGTCGTGAATATAAACCAGACACGAGACGACTAAACCTGGAGCCCAGACGCCGTTCGAAGCTAGAAGT
ACCGCTTAGGCAGGAGGCCGTTAGGGAAAAGATGCTAAGGCAGGGTTGGTTACGTTGACTCCCCCGTAGG
TTTGGTTTAAATATGATGAAGTGGACGGAAGGAAGGAGGAAGACAAGGAAGGATAAGGTTGCAGGCCCTG
TGCAAGGTAAGAAGATGGAAATTTGATAGAGGTACGCTACTATACTTATACTATACGCTAAGGGAATGCT
TGTATTTATACCCTATACCCCCTAATAACCCCTTATCAATTTAAGAAATAATCCGCATAAGCCCCCGCTT
AAAAATTGGTATCAGAGCCATGAATAGGTCTATGACCAAAACTCAAGAGGATAAAACCTCACCAAAATAC
GAAAGAGTTCTTAACTCTAAAGATAAAAGATCTTTCAAGATCAAAACTAGTTCCCTCACACCGGTGACGG
GGATCGCATGCGATATCTCGAGATCTAGCTTGGCGTAATCATGGTCATAGCTGTTTCCTGTGTGAAATTG
TTATCCGCTCACAATTCCACACAACATACGAGCCGGAAGCATAAAGTGTAAAGCCTGGGGTGCCTAATGA
GTGAGCTAACTCACATTAATTGCGTTGCGCTCACTGCCCGCTTTCCAGTCGGGAAACCTGTCGTGCCAGC
TGCATTAATGAATCGGCCAACGCGCGGGGAGAGGCGGTTTGCGTATTGGGCGCTCTTCCGCTTCCTCGCT
CACTGACTCGCTGCGCTCGGTCGTTCGGCTGCGGCGAGCGGTATCAGCTCACTCAAAGGCGGTAATACGG
TTATCCACAGAATCAGGGGATAACGCAGGAAAGAACATGTGAGCAAAAGGCCAGCAAAAGGCCAGGAACC
GTAAAAAGGCCGCGTTGCTGGCGTTTTTCCATAGGCTCCGCCCCCCTGACGAGCATCACAAAAATCGACG
CTCAAGTCAGAGGTGGCGAAACCCGACAGGACTATAAAGATACCAGGCGTTTCCCCCTGGAAGCTCCCTC
GTGCGCTCTCCTGTTCCGACCCTGCCGCTTACCGGATACCTGTCCGCCTTTCTCCCTTCGGGAAGCGTGG
CGCTTTCTCATAGCTCACGCTGTAGGTATCTCAGTTCGGTGTAGGTCGTTCGCTCCAAGCTGGGCTGTGT
GCACGAACCCCCCGTTCAGCCCGACCGCTGCGCCTTATCCGGTAACTATCGTCTTGAGTCCAACCCGGTA
AGACACGACTTATCGCCACTGGCAGCAGCCACTGGTAACAGGATTAGCAGAGCGAGGTATGTAGGCGGTG
CTACAGAGTTCTTGAAGTGGTGGCCTAACTACGGCTACACTAGAAGAACAGTATTTGGTATCTGCGCTCT
GCTGAAGCCAGTTACCTTCGGAAAAAGAGTTGGTAGCTCTTGATCCGGCAAACAAACCACCGCTGGTAGC
GGTGGTTTTTTTGTTTGCAAGCAGCAGATTACGCGCAGAAAAAAAGGATCTCAAGAAGATCCTTTGATCT
TTTCTACGGGGTCTGACGCTCAGTGGAACGAAAACTCACGTTAAGGGATTTTGGTCATGAGATTATCAAA
AAGGATCTTCACCTAGATCCTTTTAAATTAAAAATGAAGTTTTAAATCAATCTAAAGTATATATGAGTAA
ACTTGGTCTGACAGTTACCAATGCTTAATCAGTGAGGCACCTATCTCAGCGATCTGTCTATTTCGTTCAT
CCATAGTTGCCTGACTCCCCGTCGTGTAGATAACTACGATACGGGAGGGCTTACCATCTGGCCCCAGTGC
TGCAATGATACCGCGAGACCCACGCTCACCGGCTCCAGATTTATCAGCAATAAACCAGCCAGCCGGAAGG
GCCGAGCGCAGAAGTGGTCCTGCAACTTTATCCGCCTCCATCCAGTCTATTAATTGTTGCCGGGAAGCTA
GAGTAAGTAGTTCGCCAGTTAATAGTTTGCGCAACGTTGTTGCCATTGCTACAGGCATCGTGGTGTCACG
CTCGTCGTTTGGTATGGCTTCATTCAGCTCCGGTTCCCAACGATCAAGGCGAGTTACATGATCCCCCATG
TTGTGCAAAAAAGCGGTTAGCTCCTTCGGTCCTCCGATCGTTGTCAGAAGTAAGTTGGCCGCAGTGTTAT
CACTCATGGTTATGGCAGCACTGCATAATTCTCTTACTGTCATGCCATCCGTAAGATGCTTTTCTGTGAC
TGGTGAGTACTCAACCAAGTCATTCTGAGAATAGTGTATGCGGCGACCGAGTTGCTCTTGCCCGGCGTCA
ATACGGGATAATACCGCGCCACATAGCAGAACTTTAAAAGTGCTCATCATTGGAAAACGTTCTTCGGGGC
GAAAACTCTCAAGGATCTTACCGCTGTTGAGATCCAGTTCGATGTAACCCACTCGTGCACCCAACTGATC
TTCAGCATCTTTTACTTTCACCAGCGTTTCTGGGTGAGCAAAAACAGGAAGGCAAAATGCCGCAAAAAAG
GGAATAAGGGCGACACGGAAATGTTGAATACTCATACTCTTCCTTTTTCAATATTATTGAAGCATTTATC
AGGGTTATTGTCTCATGAGCGGATACATATTTGAATGTATTTAGAAAAATAAACAAATAGGGGTTCCGCG
CACATTTCCCCGAAAAGTGCCACCTGCCAGTGCCAAGCTAATTC
Features (pLannotate 1.2.2; 11 found; start..end, strand, type, name):
     13..1999    +  promoter       Ubi promoter: maize polyubiquitin gene promoter
   2048..6148    +  CDS            cas9: CAS9_STRP1 - Also known as csn1 From Streptococcus pyogenes serotype M1.
   6305..8335    +  CDS            gag-pol (fragment): POL_MLVMS - Experimental evidence at protein level: Swiss-Prot protein existence level 1. [Integrase]: Catalyzes viral DNA integration into the host chromosome, by performing a series of DNA cutting and joining reactions. This enzyme activity takes place after virion entry into a cell and reverse transcription of the RNA genome in dsDNA. The first step in the integration process is 3' processing. This step requires a complex comprising the viral genome, matrix protein and integrase. This complex is called the pre-integration complex (PIC). The integrase protein removes 2 nucleotides from each
   8414..8590    +  polyA_signal   CaMV poly(A) signal: cauliflower mosaic virus polyadenylation signal
   9166..9188    -  protein_bind   lac operator (fragment): The lac repressor binds to the lac operator to inhibit transcription in E. coli. This inhibition can be relieved by adding lactose or isopropyl-β-D-thiogalactopyranoside (IPTG). lac repressor encoded by lacI
   9192..9222    -  promoter       lac promoter: promoter for the E. coli lac operon
   9237..9258    -  protein_bind   CAP binding site: CAP binding activates transcription in the presence of cAMP. E. coli catabolite activator protein
   9271..9363    -  CDS            lacI (fragment): lac repressor; lacI; The lac repressor binds to the lac operator to inhibit transcription in E. coli. This inhibition can be relieved by adding lactose or isopropyl-β-D-thiogalactopyranoside (IPTG).
   9546..10134   -  rep_origin     ori: high-copy-number ColE1/pMB1/pBR322/pUC origin of replication
  10305..11165   -  CDS            AmpR: β-lactamase; bla; confers resistance to ampicillin, carbenicillin, and related antibiotics
  11166..11270   -  promoter       AmpR promoter: bla
