[The description below was written by a language model from this plasmid's Addgene catalogue record and pLannotate feature annotations shown in this document.]
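Description:
pSpG-PPE is a pUC-based, high-copy plant expression plasmid that encodes a plant prime editor built on the SpG variant of Cas9. It is intended for prime editing in wheat or in protoplasts of monocotyledonous species. In E. coli it replicates from the ColE1/pUC-type origin and is selected with ampicillin through the β-lactamase gene and its native promoter. The lac promoter, operator, CAP site and a short lacI fragment are remnants of the cloning backbone and play no evident role in the plant cassette. The feature table shows no plant selectable marker or T-DNA borders, which fits transient delivery of the plasmid rather than Agrobacterium-mediated transformation, although the record does not state this.

The single expression cassette runs from the maize Ubiquitin-1 promoter, a strong constitutive promoter in monocots, to a cauliflower mosaic virus polyadenylation signal. It drives one fusion protein arranged as NLS, Cas9 nickase, NLS, a 32-amino-acid linker, M-MLV reverse transcriptase and a final NLS. The Streptococcus pyogenes Cas9 carries H840A, which restricts cutting to one strand. It also carries D1135L, S1136W, G1218K, E1219Q, R1335Q and T1337R, the SpG substitutions that relax PAM recognition from NGG to NGN and so widen the range of targetable sites. The reverse transcriptase, annotated automatically as a gag-pol fragment, carries the D200N, T306K, W313F, T330P and L603W changes used in enhanced prime editors. No guide RNA cassette is annotated, so the pegRNA that specifies the target and templates the edit presumably has to be supplied from a separate construct.
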