Addgene plasmid #170130: pSpG-PPE
Purpose: For plant prime editing in wheat plants or monocotyledons protoplasts
Depositing lab: Caixia Gao. Depositing organization: Institute of Genetics and Developmental Biology, Chinese Academy of Sciences. Publication: High-efficiency prime editing with optimized, paired pegRNAs in plants. Lin Q, Jin S, Zong Y, Yu H, Zhu Z, Liu G, Kou L, Wang Y, Qiu JL, Li J, Gao C. Nat Biotechnol. 2021 Mar 25. pii: 10.1038/s41587-021-00868-w. doi: 10.1038/s41587-021-00868-w. PubMed 33767395.
Backbone
  Vector backbone: pUC
  Vector type: Plant Expression, CRISPR
Growth in bacteria
  Bacterial resistance: Ampicillin, 100 μg/mL
  Growth temperature: 37°C
  Growth strain: DH5alpha
  Copy number: High Copy
Gene/Insert
  Gene/Insert name: nCas9-SpG(H840A)-M-MLV (alt name: NLS-nCas9-SpG(H840A)-NLS-32aa linker-M-MLV-NLS)
  Species: M. musculus (mouse); Streptococcus pyogenes
  Mutation: H840A, D1135L, S1136W, G1218K, E1219Q, R1335Q, T1337R for Cas9; D200N, T306K, W313F, T330P and L603W for M-MLV
  Promoter: maize Ubiquitin-1
  Cloning method: Gibson Cloning
Terms and licenses: Academic/Nonprofit Terms; Industry Terms: Not Available to Industry
How to cite: pSpG-PPE was a gift from Caixia Gao (Addgene plasmid # 170130 ; http://n2t.net/addgene:170130 ; RRID:Addgene_170130)
